Addgene plasmid #50519: pGFP-PTEN
Purpose: This plasmid contains GFP21, which has a sequence similar to YFP, but emission/excitation similar to GFP.
Depositing lab: Kenneth Yamada. Depositing organization: National Institute of Dental and Craniofacial Research (NIDCR). Publication: Inhibition of cell migration, spreading, and focal adhesions by tumor suppressor PTEN. Tamura M, Gu J, Matsumoto K, Aota S, Parsons R, Yamada KM. Science. 1998 Jun 5;280(5369):1614-7. 10.1126/science.280.5369.1614 PubMed 9616126.
Backbone
  Vector backbone: pGZ21dxZ
  Backbone manufacturer: Yamada Lab, Tamura et al., Science 280: 1614-7 (1998)
  Vector type: Mammalian Expression
Growth in bacteria
  Bacterial resistance: Ampicillin, 100 μg/mL
  Growth temperature: 37°C
  Growth strain: DH5alpha
  Copy number: Unknown
Gene/Insert
  Gene/Insert name: PTEN (alt names: MMAC1; tumor suppressor, phosphatase)
  Species: H. sapiens (human)
  Entrez Gene: PTEN (a.k.a. 10q23del, BZS, CWS1, DEC, GLM2, MHAM, MMAC1, PTEN1, PTENbeta, TEP1)
  Promoter: CMV
  Tag / fusion protein: GFP (N terminal on backbone)
  Cloning method: Restriction Enzyme; 5′ cloning site HindIII (not destroyed); 3′ cloning site XbaI (not destroyed)
  Sequencing primers: 5′ GFP FW (AAAGACCCCAACGAGAAGCG); 3′ GFP ASO (TTGTAACCATTATAAGCTGC)
Terms and licenses: Academic/Nonprofit Terms; Industry Terms: Not Available to Industry
How to cite: pGFP-PTEN was a gift from Kenneth Yamada (Addgene plasmid # 50519 ; http://n2t.net/addgene:50519 ; RRID:Addgene_50519)
