[The description below was written by a language model from this plasmid's Addgene catalogue record.]
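Description:
pGFP-PTEN is a mammalian expression plasmid built on the pGZ21dxZ backbone, a laboratory-made vector that supplies a green fluorescent protein tag upstream of its cloning site. It is propagated in E. coli under ampicillin selection. The record does not state the origin of replication or the copy number, lists no mammalian selection marker, and includes no feature table, so details such as the polyadenylation signal or other backbone elements cannot be described here.

The insert is human PTEN (also known as MMAC1), a tumor suppressor and phosphatase, cloned between HindIII and XbaI sites that both remain intact, so the insert can be excised or exchanged. Expression is driven by the CMV promoter, a strong constitutive promoter widely used in mammalian cells. PTEN is fused at its N terminus to the backbone-encoded fluorescent protein, which the record identifies as GFP21, a variant whose sequence resembles YFP but whose excitation and emission properties are similar to those of GFP. Standard GFP imaging settings should therefore suit it, although sequence-based annotation tools may call the tag YFP.

The construct yields a fluorescently labelled PTEN, allowing transfected cells to be identified and the fusion protein to be visualized. The associated publication concerns PTEN's inhibition of cell migration, spreading and focal adhesions, which points to overexpression studies of PTEN's effects on cell adhesion and motility as the typical application.
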