>Addgene plasmid #50519 | pGFP-PTEN | depositor partial sequence | sequence record 75451 | insert only
ATGACAGCCATCATCAAAGAGATCGTTAGCAGAAACAAAAGGAGATATCAAGAGGATGGATTCGACTTAG
ACTTGACCTATATTTATCCAAACATTATTGCTATGGGATTTCCTGCAGAAAGACTTGAAGGCGTATACAG
GAACAATATTGATGATGTAGTAAGGTTTTTGGATTCAAAGCATAAAAACCATTACAAGATATACAATCTT
TGTGCTGAAAGACATTATGACACCGCCAAATTTAATTGCAGAGTTGCACAATATCCTTTTGAAGACCATA
ACCCACCACAGCTAGAACTTATCAAACCCTTTTGTGAAGATCTTGACCAATGGCTAAGTGAAGATGACAA
TCATGTTGCAGCAATTCACTGTAAAGCTGGAAAGGGACGAACTGGTGTAATGATATGTGCATATTTATTA
CATCGGGGCAAATTTTTAAAGGCACAAGAGGCCCTAGATTTCTATGGGGAAGTAAGGACCAGAGACAAAA
AGGGAGTAACTATTCCCAGTCAGAGGCGCTATGTGTATTATTATAGCTACCTGTTAAAGAATCATCTGGA
TTATAGACCAGTGGCACTGTTGTTTCACAAGATGATGTTTGAAACTATTCCAATGTTCAGTGGCGGAACT
TGCAATCCTCAGTTTGTGGTCTGCCAGCTAAAGGTGAAGATATATTCCTCCAATTCAGGACCCACACGAC
GGGAAGACAAGTTCATGTACTTTGAGTTCCCTCAGCCGTTACCTGTGTGTGGTGATATCAAAGTAGAGTT
CTTCCACAAACAGAACAAGATGCTAAAAAAGGACAAAATGTTTCACTTTTGGGTAAATACATTCTTCATA
CCAGGACCAGAGGAAACCTCAGAAAAAGTAGAAAATGGAAGTCTATGTGATCAAGAAATCGATAGCATTT
GCAGTATAGAGCGTGCAGATAATGACAAGGAATATCTAGTACTTACTTTAACAAAAAATGATCTTGACAA
AGCAAATAAAGACAAAGCCAACCGATACTTTTCTCCAAATTTTAAGGTGAAGCTGTACTTCACAAAAACA
GTAGAGGAGCCGTCAAATCCAGAGGCTAGCAGTTCAACTTCTGTAACACCAGATGTTAGTGACAATGAAC
CTGATCATTATAGATATTCTGACACCACTGACTCTGATCCAGAGAATGAACCTTTTGATGAAGATCAGCA
TACACAAATTACAAAAGTCTGA
