>Addgene plasmid #50519 | pGFP-PTEN | addgene partial sequence | sequence record 78866 | GFP-ASO (new)
GCATCTTTTTTTTTTTTTTTTTTTCAGTTTATTCAAGTTTATTTTCATGGTGTTTTATCCCTCTTGATAA
AAAAAAATTCAGACTTTTGTAATTTGTGTATGCTGATCTTCATCAAAAGGTTCATTCTCTGGATCAGAGT
CAGTGGTGTCAGAATATCTATAATGATCAGGTTCATTGTCACTAACATCTGGTGTTACAGAAGTTGAACT
GCTAGCCTCTGGATTTGACGGCTCCTCTACTGTTTTTGTGAAGTACAGCTTCACCTTAAAATTTGGAGAA
AAGTATCGGTTGGCTTTGTCTTTATTTGCTTTGTCAAGATCATTTTTTGTTAAAGTAAGTACTAGATATT
CCTTGTCATTATCTGCACGCTCTATACTGCAAATGCTATCGATTTCTTGATCACATAGACTTCCATTTTC
TACTTTTTCTGAGGTTTCCTCTGGTCCTGGTATGAAGAATGTATTTACCCAAAAGTGAAACATTTTGTCC
TTTTTTAGCATCTTGTTCTGTTTGTGGAAGAACTCTACTTTGATATCACCACACACAGGTAACGGCTGAG
GGAACTCAAAGTACATGAACTTGTCTTCCCGTCGTGTGGGTCCTGAA
