>Addgene plasmid #50519 | pGFP-PTEN | addgene partial sequence | sequence record 79501 | EGFP-C 5'-CATGGTCCTGCTGGAGTTCGTG-3'
GAGCTGTACAAGGGAGGCGGATCCAAGCTTATGACAGCCATCATCAAAGAGATCGTTAGCAGAAACAAAA
GGAGATATCAAGAGGATGGATTCGACTTAGACTTGACCTATATTTATCCAAACATTATTGCTATGGGATT
TCCTGCAGAAAGACTTGAAGGCGTATACAGGAACAATATTGATGATGTAGTAAGGTTTTTGGATTCAAAG
CATAAAAACCATTACAAGATATACAATCTTTGTGCTGAAAGACATTATGACACCGCCAAATTTAATTGCA
GAGTTGCACAATATCCTTTTGAAGACCATAACCCACCACAGCTAGAACTTATCAAACCCTTTTGTGAAGA
TCTTGACCAATGGCTAAGTGAAGATGACAATCATGTTGCAGCAATTCACTGTAAAGCTGGAAAGGGACGA
ACTGGTGTAATGATATGTGCATATTTATTACATCGGGGCAAATTTTTAAAGGCACAAGAGGCCCTAGATT
TCTATGGGGAAGTAAGGACCAGAGACAAAAAGGGAGTAACTATTCCCAGTCAGAGGCGCTATGTGTATTA
TTATAGCTACCTGTTAAAGAATCATCTGGATTATAGACCAGTGGCACTGTTGTTTCACAAGATGATGTTT
GAAACTATTCCAATGTTCAGTGGCGGAACTTGCAATCCTCAGTTTGTGGTCTGCCAGCTAAAGGTGAAGA
TATATTCCTCCAATTCAGGACCCACACGACGGGAAGACAAGTTCATGTACTTTGAGTTCCCTCAGCCGTT
ACCTGTGTGTGGTGATATCAAAGTAGAGTTCTTCCACAAACAGAACAAGATGCTAAAAAAGGACAAAATG
TTTCACTTTTGGGTAAATACATTCTTCATA
