>Addgene plasmid #50519 | pGFP-PTEN | addgene partial sequence | sequence record 79718 | CMV-F (5'-CGCAAATGGGCGGTAGGCGTG-3')
CTATATAAGCAGAGCTCGTTTAGTGACCGTCAGATCGCCTGGAGACGCCATCCACGCTGTTTTGACCTCC
ATAGAAGACACCGGGACCGATCCAGCCTCCGCGGCCGGGAACGGTGCATTGGAACGCGGATTCCCCGTGC
CAAGAGTGACGTAAGTACCGCCTATAGAGTCTATAGGCCCACCCCCTTGGCTTCGTTAGAACGCGGCTAC
AATTAATACATAACCTTATGTATCATACACATACGATTTAGGTGACACTATAGAATAACATCCACTTTGC
CTTTCTCTCCACAGGTGTCCACTCCCAGGTCCAACTGCACCTCGGTTCTATCGATTCAGCCGCCACCATG
GTGAGCAAGGGCGAGGAGCTGTTCACCGGGGTGGTGCCCATCCTGGTCGAGCTGGACGGCGACGTAAACG
GCCACAAGTTCAGCGTGTCCGGCGAGGGCGAGGGCGATGCCACCTACGGCAAGCTGACCCTGAAGTTCAT
CTGCACCACCGGCAAGCTGCCCGTGCCCTGGCCCACCCTCGTGACCACCTTCGCCTACGGCCTGCAGTGC
TTCGCCCGCTACCCCGACCACATGAAGCAGCACGACTTCTTCAAGTCCGCCATGCCCGAAGGCTACGTCC
AGGAGCGCACCATCTTCTTCAAGGACGACGGCAACTACAAGACCCGCGCCGAGGTGAAGTTCGAGGGCGA
CACCCTGGTGAACCGCATCGAGCTGAAGGGCATCGACTTCAAGGAGGACGGCAACATCCTGGGGCACAAG
CTGGAGTACAACTACAACAGCCACAACGTCTATATCATGGCCGACAAGCAGAAGAACGGCATCAAGGTGA
ACTTCAAGATCCGCCACAACATCGAGGACGGCAGCGTGCAGCTCGCCGACCACTACCAGCAGAACACCCC
CATCGGCGACGGCCCCGTGCTGCTGCCCGACAACCACTACCTGAGCACCCAGTCCGCCCTGAGCAAAGAC
CCCAACGAG
